>Addgene plasmid #35253 | MIGS5.1 (FF572) | depositor full sequence | sequence record 43064 | MIGS5.1 (FF572) sequence 7773 bps
TTTTTATCCCCGGAAGCCTGTGGATAGAGGGTAGTTATCCACGTGAAACCGCTAATGCCCCGCAAAGCCT
TGATTCACGGGGCTTTCCGGCCCGCTCCAAAAACTATCCACGTGAAATCGCTAATCAGGGTACGTGAAAT
CGCTAATCGGAGTACGTGAAATCGCTAATAAGGTCACGTGAAATCGCTAATCAAAAAGGCACGTGAGAAC
GCTAATAGCCCTTTCAGATCAACAGCTTGCAAACACCCCTCGCTCCGGCAAGTAGTTACAGCAAGTAGTA
TGTTCAATTAGCTTTTCAATTATGAATATATATATCAATTATTGGTCGCCCTTGGCTTGTGGACAATGCG
CTACGCGCACCGGCTCCGCCCGTGGACAACCGCAAGCGGTTGCCCACCGTCGAGCGCCAGCGCCTTTGCC
CACAACCCGGCGGCCGGCCGCAACAGATCGTTTTATAAATTTTTTTTTTTGAAAAAGAAAAAGCCCGAAA
GGCGGCAACCTCTCGGGCTTCTGGATTTCCGATCCCCGGAATTAGAGATCTTGGCAGGATATATTGTGGT
GTAACGTTATCAGCTTGCATGCCGGTCGATCTAGTAACATAGATGACACCGCGCGCGATAATTTATCCTA
GTTTGCGCGCTATATTTTGTTTTCTATCGCGTATTAAATGTATAATTGCGGGACTCTAATCATAAAAACC
CATCTCATAAATAACGTCATGCATTACATGTTAATTATTACATGCTTAACGTAATTCAACAGAAATTATA
TGATAATCATCGCAAGACCGGCAACAGGATTCAATCTTAAGAAACTTTATTGCCAAATGTTTGAACGATC
TGCTTGACTCTAGGGGTCATCAGATTTCGGTGACGGGCAGGACCGGACGGGGCGGCACCGGCAGGCTGAA
GTCCAGCTGCCAGAAACCCACGTCATGCCAGTTCCCGTGCTTGAAGCCGGCCGCCCGCAGCATGCCGCGG
GGGGCATATCCGAGCGCCTCGTGCATGCGCACGCTCGGGTCGTTGGGCAGCCCGATGACAGCGACCACGC
TCTTGAAGCCCTGTGCCTCCAGGGACTTCAGCAGGTGGGTGTAGAGCGTGGAGCCCAGTCCCGTCCGCTG
GTGGCGGGGGGAGACGTACACGGTGGACTCGGCCGTCCAGTCGTAGGCGTTGCGTGCCTTCCAGGGACCC
GCGTAGGCGATGCCGGCGACCTCGCCGTCCACCTCGGCGACGAGCCAGGGATAGCGCTCCCGCAGACGGA
CGAGGTCGTCCGTCCACTCCTGCGGTTCCTGCGGCTCGGTACGGAAGTTGACCGTGCTTGTCTCGATGTA
GTGGTTGACGATGGTGCAGACCGCCGGCATGTCCGCCTCGGTGGCACGGCGGATGTCGGCCGGGCGTCGT
TCTGGGCTCATGGTAGATCCCCTCGATCGAGTTGAGAGTGAATATGAGACTCTAATTGGATACCGAGGGG
AATTTATGGAACGTCAGTGGAGCATTTTTGACAAGAAATATTTGCTAGCTGATAGTGACCTTAGGCGACT
TTTGAACGCGCAATAATGGTTTCTGACGTATGTGCTTAGCTCATTAAACTCCAGAAACCCGCGGCTCAGT
GGCTCCTTCAACGTTGCGGTTCTGTCAGTTCCAAACGTAAAACGGCTTGTCCCGCGTCATCGGCGGGGGT
CATAACGTGACTCCCTTAATTCTCCGCTCATGTATCGATAACATTAACGTTTACAATTTCGCGCCATTCG
CCATTCAGGCTGCGCAACTGTTGGGAAGGGCGATCGGTGCGGGCCTCTTCGCTATTACGCCAGCTGGCGA
AAGGGGGATGTGCTGCAAGGCGATTAAGTTGGGTAACGCCAGGGTTTTCCCAGTCACGACGTTGTAAAAC
GACGGCCAGTGAGCGCGCGTAATACGACTCACTATAGGGCGAATTGGGTACCGGGCCCCCCCTCGAGGTC
GACGGTATCGATAAGCTTGATATCGAATTCCTGCAGCCCATTTAGGTGACACTATAGAATATCACTAGTA
AGCTAGCTTGCATGCCGGTCCTGCTGAGCCTCGACATGTTGTCGCAAAATTCGCCCTGGACCCGCCCAAC
GATTTGTCGTCACTGTCAAGGTTTGACCTGCACTTCATTTGGGGCCCACATACACCAAAAAAATGCTGCA
TAATTCTCGGGGCAGCAAGTCGGTTACCCGGCCGCCGTGCTGGACCGGGTTGAATGGTGCCCGTAACTTT
CGGTAGAGCGGACGGCCAATACTCAACTTCAAGGAATCTCACCCATGCGCGCCGGCGGGGAACCGGAGTT
CCCTTCAGTGAGCGTTATTAGTTCGCCGCTCGGTGTGTCGTAGATACTAGCCCCTGGGGCACTTTTGAAA
TTTGAATAAGATTTATGTAATCAGTCTTTTAGGTTTGACCGGTTCTGCCGCTTTTTTTAAAATTGGATTT
GTAATAATAAAACGCAATTGTTTGTTATTGTGGCGCTCTATCATAGATGTCGCTATAAACCTATTCAGCA
CAATATATTGTTTTCATTTTAATATTGTACATATAAGTAGTAGGGTACAATCAGTAAATTGAACGGAGAA
TATTATTCATAAAAATACGATAGTAACGGGTGATATATTCATTAGAATGAACCGAAACCGGCGGTAAGGA
TCTGAGCTACACATGCTCAGGTTTTTTACAACGTGCACAACAGAATTGAAAGCAAATATCATGCGATCAT
AGGCGTCTCGCATATCTCATTAAAGCAGGGATCCCGCATCAGATCTATCAAACACATAGATTTACGAAGA
TCTCTAACATTAAATCATCAGAGAGATAAGTTTAGGGAGCAAGCTCTTTCGCTTACACAGAGAATCACAG
AGGAAAGAGACTTTAAGAAAACTACAACTTTTTTGACCACTGTGATTTCTCTCTGCAAGCGAAAGTACTT
AATCACCAACACAGTAGATTGATATATTTGGGTTTATTTGTGAGAAGAAGAATTCTTTGGGGGATCCACT
AGTTCTAGAGGATCACAAGTTTGTACAAAAAAGCTGAACGAGAAACGTAAAATGATATAAATATCAATAT
ATTAAATTAGATTTTGCATAAAAAACAGACTACATAATACTGTAAAACACAACATATCCAGTCATATTGG
CGGCCCCATTAGGCACCCCAGGCTTTACACTTTATGCTTCCGGCTCGTATAATGTGTGGATTTTGAGTTA
GGAGCCGTCGAGATTTTCAGGAGCTAAGGAAGCTAAAATGGAGAAAAAAATCACTGGATATACCACCGTT
GATATATCCCAATGGCATCGTAAAGAACATTTTGAGGCATTTCAGTCAGTTGCTCAATGTACCTATAACC
AGACCGTTCAGCTGGATATTACGGCCTTTTTAAAGACCGTAAAGAAAAATAAGCACAAGTTTTATCCGGC
CTTTATTCACATTCTTGCCCGCCTGATGAATGCTCATCCGGAGTTCCGTATGGCAATGAAAGACGGTGAG
CTGGTGATATGGGATAGTGTTCACCCTTGTTACACCGTTTTCCATGAGCAAACTGAAACGTTTTCATCGC
TCTGGAGTGAATACCACGACGATTTCCGGCAGTTTCTACACATATATTCGCAAGATGTGGCGTGTTACGG
TGAAAACCTGGCCTATTTCCCTAAAGGGTTTATTGAGAATATGTTTTTCGTCTCAGCCAATCCCTGGGTG
AGTTTCACCAGTTTTGATTTAAACGTGGCCAATATGGACAACTTCTTCGCCCCCGTTTTCACCATGGGCA
AATATTATACGCAAGGCGACAAGGTGCTGATGCCGCTGGCGATTCAGGTTCATCATGCCGTTTGTGATGG
CTTCCATGTCGGCAGAATGCTTAATGAATTACAACAGTACTGCGATGAGTGGCAGGGCGGGGCGTAAACG
CGTGGAGCCGGCTTACTAAAAGCCAGATAACAGTATGCGTATTTGCGCGCTGATTTTTGCGGTATAAGAA
TATATACTGATATGTATACCCGAAGTATGTCAAAAAGAGGTATGCTATGAAGCAGCGTATTACAGTGACA
GTTGACAGCGACAGCTATCAGTTGCTCAAGGCATATATGATGTCAATATCTCCGGTCTGGTAAGCACAAC
CATGCAGAATGAAGCCCGTCGTCTGCGTGCCGAACGCTGGAAAGCGGAAAATCAGGAAGGGATGGCTGAG
GTCGCCCGGTTTATTGAAATGAACGGCTCTTTTGCTGACGAGAACAGGGGCTGGTGAAATGCAGTTTAAG
GTTTACACCTATAAAAGAGAGAGCCGTTATCGTCTGTTTGTGGATGTACAGAGTGATATTATTGACACGC
CCGGCCGACGGATGGTGATCCCCCTGGCCAGTGCACGTCTGCTGTCAGATAAAGTCTCCCGTGAACTTTA
CCCGGTGGTGCATATCGGGGATGAAAGCTGGCGCATGATGACCACCGATATGGCCAGTGTGCCGGTCTCC
GTTATCGGGGAAGAAGTGGCTGATCTCAGCCACCGCGAAAATGACATCAAAAACGCCATTAACCTGATGT
TCTGGGGAATATAAATGTCAGGCTCCCTTATACACAGCCAGTCTGCACCTCGACCATAGTGACTGGATAT
GTTGTGTTTTACAGTATTATGTAGTCTGTTTTTTATGCAAAATCTAATTTAATATATTGATATTTATATC
ATTTTACGTTTCTCGTTCAGCTTTCTTGTACAAAGTGGTGATCCTAGCTTTCGTTCGTATCATCGGTTTC
GACAACGTTCGTCAAGTTCAATGCATCAGTTTCATTGCGCACACACCAGAATCCTACTGAGTTTGAGTAT
TATGGCATTGGGAAAACTGTTTTTCTTGTACCATTTGTTGTGCTTGTAATTTACTGTGTTTTTTATTCGG
TTTTCGCTATCGAACTGTGAAATGGAAATGGATGGAGAAGAGTTAATGAATGATATGGTCCTTTTGTTCA
TTCTCAAATTAATATTATTTGTTTTTTCTCTTATTTGTTGTGTGTTGAATTTGAAATTATAAGAGATATG
CAAACATTTTGTTTTGAGTAAAAATGTGTCAAATCGTGGCCTCTAATGACCGAAGTTAATATGAGGAGTA
AAACACTTGTAGTTGTACCATTATGCTTATTCACTAGGCAACAAATATATTTTCAGACCTAGAAAAGCTG
CAAATGTTACTGAATACAAGTATGTCCTCTTGTGTTTTAGACATTTATGAACTTTCCTTTATGTAATTTT
CCAGAATCCTTGTCAGATTCTAATCATTGCTTTATAATTATAGTTATACTCATGGATTTGTAGTTGAGTA
TGAAAATATTTTTTAATGCATTTTATGACTTGCCAATTGATTGACAACATGCATCAATCGGAGCTCCAGC
TTTTGTTCCCTTTAGTGAGGGTTAATTCCGAGCTTGGCGTAATCATGGTCATAGCTGTTTCCTGTGTGAA
ATTGTTATCCGCTCACAATTCCACACAACATACGAGCCGGAAGHCATAAAGTGTAAAGCCTGGGGTGCCT
AATGAGTGAGCTAACTCACATTAATTGCGTTGCGCTCACTGCCCGCTTTCCAGTCGGGAAACCTGTCGTG
CCAGCTGCATTAATGAATCGGCCAACGCGCGGGGAGAGGCGGTTTGCGTATTGGGCGCTCTTCCGCTTCC
TCGCTCACTGACTCGCTGCGCTCGGTCGTTCGGCTGCGGCGAGCGGTATCAGCTCACTCAAAGGCGGTAA
TACGGTTATCCACAGAATCAGGGGATAACGCAGGAAAGAACATGAAGGCCTTGACAGGATATATTGGCGG
GTAAACTAAGTCGCTGTATGTGTTTGTTTGAGATCTCATGTGAGCAAAAGGCCAGCAAAAGGCCAGGAAC
CGTAAAAAGGCCGCGTTGCTGGCGTTTTTCCATAGGCTCCGCCCCCCTGACGAGCATCACAAAAATCGAC
GCTCAAGTCAGAGGTGGCGAAACCCGACAGGACTATAAAGATACCAGGCGTTTCCCCCTGGAAGCTCCCT
CGTGCGCTCTCCTGTTCCGACCCTGCCGCTTACCGGATACCTGTCCGCCTTTCTCCCTTCGGGAAGCGTG
GCGCTTTCTCATAGCTCACGCTGTAGGTATCTCAGTTCGGTGTAGGTCGTTCGCTCCAAGCTGGGCTGTG
TGCACGAACCCCCCGTTCAGCCCGACCGCTGCGCCTTATCCGGTAACTATCGTCTTGAGTCCAACCCGGT
AAGACACGACTTATCGCCACTGGCAGCAGCCACTGGTAACAGGATTAGCAGAGCGAGGTATGTAGGCGGT
GCTACAGAGTTCTTGAAGTGGTGGCCTAACTACGGCTACACTAGAAGAACAGTATTTGGTATCTGCGCTC
TGCTGAAGCCAGTTACCTTCGGAAGAAGAGTTGGTAGCTCTTGATCCGGCAAACAAACCACCGCTGGTAG
CGGTGGTTTTTTTGTTTGCAAGCAGCAGATTACGCGCAGAAAAAAAGGATCTCAAGAAGATCCTTTGATC
TTTTCTACGGGGTCTGACGCTCAGTGGAACGAAAACTCACGTTAAGGGATTTTGGTCATGAGATTATCAA
AAAGGATCTTCACCTAGATCCTTTTAAATTAAAAATGAAGTTTTAAATCAATCTAAAGTATATATGTGTA
ACATTGGTCTAGTGATTATTTGCCGACTACCTTGGTGATCTCGCCTTTCACGTAGTGAACAAATTCTTCC
AACTGATCTGCGCGCGAGGCCAAGCGATCTTCTTGTCCAAGATAAGCCTGCCTAGCTTCAAGTATGACGG
GCTGATACTGGGCCGGCAGGCGCTCCATTGCCCAGTCGGCAGCGACATCCTTCGGCGCGATTTTGCCGGT
TACTGCGCTGTACCAAATGCGGGACAACGTAAGCACTACATTTCGCTCATCGCCAGCCCAGTCGGGCGGC
GAGTTCCATAGCGTTAAGGTTTCATTTAGCGCCTCAAATAGATCCTGTTCAGGAACCGGATCAAAGAGTT
CCTCCGCCGCTGGACCTACCAAGGCAACGCTATGTTCTCTTGCTTTTGTCAGCAAGATAGCCAGATCAAT
GTCGATCGTGGCTGGCTCGAAGATACCTGCAAGAATGTCATTGCGCTGCCATTCTCCAAATTGCAGTTCG
CGCTTAGCTGGATAACGCCACGGAATGATGTCGTCGTGCACAACAATGGTGACTTCTACAGCGCGGAGAA
TCTCGCTCTCTCCAGGGGAAGCCGAAGTTTCCAAAAGGTCGTTGATCAAAGCTCGCCGCGTTGTTTCATC
AAGCCTTACGGTCACCGTAACCAGCAAATCAATATCACTGTGTGGCTTCAGGCCGCCATCCACTGCGGAG
CCGTACAAATGTACGGCCAGCAACGTCGGTTCGAGATGGCGCTCGATGACGCCAACTACCTCTGATAGTT
GAGTCGATACTTCGGCGATCACCGCTTCCCTCATAACACCCCTTGTATTACTGTTTATGTAAGCAGACAG
TTTTATTGTTCATGATGATATATTTTTATCTTGTGCAATGTAACATCAGAGATTTTGAGACACAACGTGG
CTTTGTTGAATAAATCGAACTTTTGCTGAGTTGAAGGATCAGATCACGCATCTTCCCGACAACGCAGACC
GTTCCGTGGCAAAGCAAAAGTTCAAAATCACCAACTGGTCCACCTACAACAAAGCTCTCATCAACCGTGG
CTCCCTCACTTTCTGGCTGGATGATGGGGCGATTCAGGCGATCCCCATCCAACAGCCCGCCGTCGAGCGG
GCT
Features (pLannotate 1.2.2; 31 found; start..end, strand, type, name):
    542..564     +  misc_feature   LB T-DNA repeat: left border repeat from nopaline C58 T-DNA (truncated)
    588..840     -  terminator     NOS terminator: nopaline synthase terminator and poly(A) signal
    863..1411    -  CDS            bar: PAT_STRHY - Experimental evidence at protein level: Swiss-Prot protein existence level 1. Inactivates phosphinothricin (PPT) by transfer of an acetyl group from acetyl CoA. Can also acetylate demethylphosphinothricin but not PTT or glutamate. This enzyme is an effector of phosphinothricin tripeptide (PTT or bialaphos) resistance. From Streptomyces hygroscopicus. Introduced by genetic manipulation and expressed in glufosinate-tolerant maize by Dekalb Genetics.
   1453..1632    -  promoter       NOS promoter: nopaline synthase promoter
   1723..1739    +  rep_origin     M13 ori (fragment): M13 bacteriophage origin of replication; arrow indicates direction of (+) strand synthesis
   1747..1902    -  CDS            lacZα (fragment): LacZα fragment of β-galactosidase; lacZ fragment
   1910..1928    +  promoter       T7 promoter: promoter for bacteriophage T7 RNA polymerase
   1937..1999    -  misc_feature   MCS (fragment): pBluescript multiple cloning site
   2000..2018    +  promoter       SP6 promoter: promoter for bacteriophage SP6 RNA polymerase
   2051..2758    -  terminator     OCS terminator: octopine synthase terminator
   2839..2940    -  ncRNA          MIR173: Accession: RF03457 - MIR173 microRNA precursor family
   2999..3020    -  misc_feature   MCS (fragment): pBluescript multiple cloning site
   3025..3144    +  protein_bind   attR1: mutant version of attR; recombination site for the Gateway® LR reaction LR Clonase™
   3174..3204    +  promoter       lac UV5 promoter: E. coli lac promoter with an "up" mutation
   3228..3257    +  promoter       cat promoter (fragment): promoter of the E. coli cat gene encoding chloramphenicol acetyltransferase
   3258..3914    +  CDS            cat: CAT_ECOLX - Experimental evidence at protein level: Swiss-Prot protein existence level 1. This enzyme is an effector of chloramphenicol resistance in bacteria. From Escherichia coli. This protein is used as a marker in many commonly used cloning vectors, such as pACYC184.
   4096..4254    +  CDS            ccdA (fragment): CCDA_ECO57 - Also known as H, letA. Experimental evidence at protein level: Swiss-Prot protein existence level 1. Antitoxin component of a type II toxin-antitoxin (TA) system which inhibits the post-segregational killing (PSK) of plasmid-free cells, also referred to as a plasmid addiction system. Binds to and blocks the activity of CcdB; will also remove bound CcdB protein from the CcdB-GyrA complex by forming a CcdA-CcdB complex, a process termed rejuvenation. Functions as a transcriptional corepressor for the ccdAB operon, repression also requires CcdB (By similarity). From Escherichia coli
   4259..4561    +  CDS            ccdB: CCDB_ECOLI - Also known as G, letB, letD. Experimental evidence at protein level: Swiss-Prot protein existence level 1. Toxic component of a type II toxin-antitoxin (TA) system, functioning in plasmid maintainence. Responsible for the post- segregational killing (PSK) of plasmid-free cells, also referred to as a plasmid addiction system. Half-life of over 2 hours. Cell killing by CcdB is accompanied by filamentation, defects in chromosome and plasmid segregation, defects in cell division, formation of anucleate cells, decreased DNA synthesis and plasmid loss. Interferes with the activity of DN
   4605..4729    -  protein_bind   attR2: mutant version of attR; recombination site for the Gateway® LR reaction LR Clonase™
   4736..5377    +  terminator     E9 terminator: terminator and polyadenylation signal from the pea rbcS-E9 gene
   5399..5417    -  promoter       T3 promoter: promoter for bacteriophage T3 RNA polymerase
   5462..5478    -  protein_bind   lac operator: The lac repressor binds to the lac operator to inhibit transcription in E. coli. This inhibition can be relieved by adding lactose or isopropyl-β-D-thiogalactopyranoside (IPTG). lac repressor encoded by lacI
   5486..5517    -  promoter       lac promoter: promoter for the E. coli lac operon
   5532..5553    -  protein_bind   CAP binding site: CAP binding activates transcription in the presence of cAMP. E. coli catabolite activator protein
   5566..5658    -  CDS            lacI (fragment): lac repressor; lacI; The lac repressor binds to the lac operator to inhibit transcription in E. coli. This inhibition can be relieved by adding lactose or isopropyl-β-D-thiogalactopyranoside (IPTG).
   5660..5784    -  rep_origin     RSF ori (fragment): Plasmids containing the RSF 1030 origin of replication can be propagated in E. coli cells that contain additional plasmids with compatible origins.
   5792..5816    +  misc_feature   RB T-DNA repeat: right border repeat from nopaline C58 T-DNA
   5907..6495    -  rep_origin     ori: high-copy-number ColE1/pMB1/pBR322/pUC origin of replication
   6669..7454    -  CDS            aadA: S3AD_SHIFL - Experimental evidence at protein level: Swiss-Prot protein existence level 1. Mediates bacterial resistance to the antibiotics streptomycin and spectinomycin. From Shigella flexneri.
   7639..7740    +  CDS            TRA2_ECOLX (fragment): Protein predicted: Swiss-Prot protein existence level 4. Required for transposition of transposon Tn903. From Escherichia coli.
   7745..407     +  rep_origin     pSa ori (across the origin): origin of replication from bacterial plasmid pSa
