[The description below was written by a language model from this plasmid's Addgene catalogue record and pLannotate feature annotations shown in this document.]
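Description:
MIGS5.1 (FF572) is an empty Gateway destination vector for plant expression, built on the pGreenII binary backbone (7,773 bp) and designed for miRNA-induced gene silencing (MIGS) through Agrobacterium-mediated transformation. In E. coli it replicates at high copy from a ColE1/pUC-type origin and is selected with spectinomycin through aadA. The pSa origin supports replication in Agrobacterium only when the helper plasmid pSOUP is also present, as is characteristic of pGreen vectors. Because the unrecombined plasmid carries the lethal ccdB gene, it must be propagated in a ccdB-tolerant strain. The chloramphenicol marker (cat) in the same cassette gives optional additional selection, and both are lost on recombination.

Between the nopaline-type left and right T-DNA borders lie three modules. The first is a plant selection cassette in which the NOS promoter drives bar, closed by the NOS terminator, conferring Basta (phosphinothricin) resistance. The second is a MIR173 precursor followed by the OCS terminator, which supplies miR173 so that the system is not dependent on an endogenous source of this miRNA. The third is an attR1–cat–ccdB–attR2 Gateway cassette followed by the pea rbcS-E9 terminator, which receives the MIGS silencing construct. The two expression units point in opposite directions away from the attR1 end of the cassette. Neither has a promoter: the depositor notes that a promoter of choice is added by multi-site Gateway recombination, allowing user-defined, for example tissue-specific, silencing. Remnants of the pBluescript polylinker region (T7, SP6 and T3 promoters, lacZα fragment) flank these modules. The target sequence is supplied by the user and is not part of this record.
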