Addgene plasmid #35253: MIGS5.1 (FF572)
Purpose: (Empty Backbone)
Depositing lab: Detlef Weigel. Depositing organization: Max Planck Institute for Developmental Biology. Publication: MIGS: MiRNA Induced Gene Silencing. de Felippes FF, Wang JW, Weigel D. Plant J. 2011 Dec 28. doi: 10.1111/j.1365-313X.2011.04896.x. PubMed 22211571.
Backbone
  Vector backbone: pGreenII
  Backbone size (bp): 7773
  Modifications to backbone: 1) Addition of an expression cassette with the miR173, however with no promoter, this should be added by multi-site gateway; 2) No promoter for expression of the MIGS construct. Instead, a promoter of choice can be cloned using multi-site gateway. See original article: de felippes et all, 2012, the Plant Journal.
  Vector type: Plant Expression
  Selectable markers: Basta
Growth in bacteria
  Bacterial resistance: Chloramphenicol and Spectinomycin, 25 & 50 μg/mL
  Growth temperature: 37°C
  Growth strain: ccdB Survival
  Growth instructions: 1) Before recombination Chloramphenicol might be used for bacteria selection (resistance lost after recombination). 2) E. coli DB3.1 strain (or some other ccdB survival strain) should be used for the amplification of the plasmid due to the presence of the lethal ccdB gene. After recombination, any common strain, such as DH5alpha is recommended. 3) Due to pGreen backbone characteristics, the helper plasmid pSOUP is required for replication of MIGS vector in Agrobacterium. PSOUP can be requested directly at http://www.pgreen.ac.uk/.
  Copy number: High Copy
Terms and licenses: Academic/Nonprofit Terms; Industry Terms: Not Available to Industry
Depositor comments: MIGS vectors are based on pGREEN series: Hellens, R.P., Edwards, E.A., Leyland, N.R., Bean, S. and Mullineaux, P.M. (2000) pGreen: a versatile and flexible binary Ti vector for Agrobacterium-mediated plant transformation. Plant Mol. Biol., 42, 819-832. http://www.pgreen.ac.uk/ obtained from John Innes Centre, UK
How to cite: MIGS5.1 (FF572) was a gift from Detlef Weigel (Addgene plasmid # 35253 ; http://n2t.net/addgene:35253 ; RRID:Addgene_35253)
