>Addgene plasmid #35253 | MIGS5.1 (FF572) | addgene partial sequence | sequence record 73722 | ccdB-Fwd 5'-GCATGATGACCACCGATATG-3'
GGTCTCCGTTATCGGGGAAGAAGTGGCTGATCTCAGCCACCGCGAAAATGACATCAAAAACGCCATTAAC
CTGATGTTCTGGGGAATATAAATGTCAGGCTCCCTTATACACAGCCAGTCTGCACCTCGACCATAGTGAC
TGGATATGTTGTGTTTTACAGTATTATGTAGTCTGTTTTTTATGCAAAATCTAATTTAATATATTGATAT
TTATATCATTTTACGTTTCTCGTTCAGCTTTCTTGTACAAAGTGGTGATCCTAGCTTTCGTTCGTATCAT
CGGTTTCGACAACGTTCGTCAAGTTCAATGCATCAGTTTCATTGCGCACACACCAGAATCCTACTGAGTT
TGAGTATTATGGCATTGGGAAAACTGTTTTTCTTGTACCATTTGTTGTGCTTGTAATTTACTGTGTTTTT
TATTCGGTTTTCGCTATCGAACTGTGAAATGGAAATGGATGGAGAAGAGTTAATGAATGATATGGTCCTT
TTGTTCATTCTCAAATTAATATTATTTGTTTTTTCTCTTATTTGTTGTGTGTTGAATTTGAAATTATAAG
AGATATGCAAACATTTTGTTTTGAGTAAAAATGTGTCAAATCGTGGCCTCTAATGACCGAAGTTAATATG
AGGAGTAAAACACTTGTAGTTGTACCATTATGCTTATTCACTAGGCAACAAATATATTTTCAGACCTAGA
AAAGCTGCAAATGTTACTGAATACAAGTATGTCCTCTTGTGTTTTAGACATTTATGAACTTTCCTTTATG
TAATTTTCCAGAATCCTTGTCAGATTCTAATCATTGCTTTATAATTATAGTTATACTCATGGATTTGTAG
TTGAGTATGAAAATATTTTTTAATGCATTTTATGACTTGCCAATTGATTGACAACATGCATCAATCGGAG
CTCCAGCTTTTGTTCCCTTTAGTGAGGGTTAATTGCGCGCTTGGCGTAATCATGGTCATAGCTGT
