>Addgene plasmid #35253 | MIGS5.1 (FF572) | addgene partial sequence | sequence record 73723 | M13_pUC-fwd
CGCGCGTAATACGACTCACTATAGGGCGAATTGGGTACCGGGCCCCCCCTCGAGGTCGACGGTATCGATA
AGCTTGATATCGAATTCCTGCAGCCCATTTAGGTGACACTATAGAATATCACTAGTAAGCTAGCTTGCAT
GCCGGTCCTGCTGAGCCTCGACATGTTGTCGCAAAATTCGCCCTGGACCCGCCCAACGATTTGTCGTCAC
TGTCAAGGTTTGACCTGCACTTCATTTGGGGCCCACATACACCAAAAAAATGCTGCATAATTCTCGGGGC
AGCAAGTCGGTTACCCGGCCGCCGTGCTGGACCGGGTTGAATGGTGCCCGTAACTTTCGGTAGAGCGGAC
GGCCAATACTCAACTTCAAGGAATCTCACCCATGCGCGCCGGCGGGGAACCGGAGTTCCCTTCAGTGAGC
GTTATTAGTTCGCCGCTCGGTGTGTCGTAGATACTAGCCCCTGGGGCACTTTTGAAATTTGAATAAGATT
TATGTAATCAGTCTTTTAGGTTTGACCGGTTCTGCCGCTTTTTTTAAAATTGGATTTGTAATAATAAAAC
GCAATTGTTTGTTATTGTGGCGCTCTATCATAGATGTCGCTATAAACCTATTCAGCACAATATATTGTTT
TCATTTTAATATTGTACATATAAGTAGTAGGGTACAATCAGTAAATTGAACGGAGAATATTATTCATAAA
AATACGATAGTAACGGGTGATATATTCATTAGAATGAACCGAAACCGGCGGTAAGGATCTGAGCTACACA
TGCTCAGGTTTTTTACAACGTGCACAACAGAATTGAAAGCAAATATCATGCGATCATAGGCGTCTCGCAT
ATCTCATTAAAGCAGGGATCCCGCATCAGATCTATCAAACACATAGATTTACGAAGATCTCTAACATTAA
ATCATCAGAGAGATAAGTTTAGGGAGCAAGCTCTTTCGCTTACACAGAGAATCACAGAGGAAAGAGACTT
TAAGAAAACTACAACTTTTTTGACCACTGTGATTTCTCTCTGCAAGCGAAAGTACTTAATCACCAACACA
GTA
