>Addgene plasmid #35253 | MIGS5.1 (FF572) | addgene partial sequence | sequence record 73724 | CAT-R 5'-GCAACTGACTGAAATGCCTC-3'
GATGCCATTGGGATATATCAACGGTGGTATATCCAGTGATTTTTTTCTCCATTTTAGCTTCCTTAGCTCC
TGAAAATCTCGACGGCTCCTAACTCAAAATCCACACATTATACGAGCCGGAAGCATAAAGTGTAAAGCCT
GGGGTGCCTAATGGGGCCGCCAATATGACTGGATATGTTGTGTTTTACAGTATTATGTAGTCTGTTTTTT
ATGCAAAATCTAATTTAATATATTGATATTTATATCATTTTACGTTTCTCGTTCAGCTTTTTTGTACAAA
CTTGTGATCCTCTAGAACTAGTGGATCCCCCAAAGAATTCTTCTTCTCACAAATAAACCCAAATATATCA
ATCTACTGTGTTGGTGATTAAGTACTTTCGCTTGCAGAGAGAAATCACAGTGGTCAAAAAAGTTGTAGTT
TTCTTAAAGTCTCTTTCCTCTGTGATTCTCTGTGTAAGCGAAAGAGCTTGCTCCCTAAACTTATCTCTCT
GATGATTTAATGTTAGAGATCTTCGTAAATCTATGTGTTTGATAGATCTGATGCGGGATCCCTGCTTTAA
TGAGATATGCGAGACGCCTATGATCGCATGATATTTGCTTTCAATTCTGTTGTGCACGTTGTAAAAAACC
TGAGCATGTGTAGCTCAGATCCTTACCGCCGGTTTCGGTTCATTCTAATGAATATATCACCCGTTACTAT
CGTATTTTTATGAATAATATTCTCCGTTCAATTTACTGATTGTACCCTACTACTTATATGTACAATATTA
AAATGAAAACAATATATTGTGCTGAATAGGTTTATAGCGACATCTATGATAGAGCGCCACAATAACAAAC
AATTGCGTTTTATTATTACAAATCCAATTTTAAAAAAAGCGGCAGAACCGGTCAAACCTAAAAGACTGAT
TACATAAATCTTATTCAAATTTCAAAAGTGCCCCAGGGGCTAGTATCTACGACACACCGAGCGGCGAACT
AATAACGCTCACTGAAGGGAACTCCGGTTCCCCGCCGGCGCGCATGGGTGAGATTCCTTGAAGTTGAGTA
T
