>Addgene plasmid #35253 | MIGS5.1 (FF572) | addgene partial sequence | sequence record 73725 | NOS-F 5'-GCGTTCAAAAGTCGCCTAAG-3'
GCAAATATTTCTTGTCAAAAATGCTCCACTGACGTTCCATAAATTCCCCTCGGTATCCAATTAGAGTCTC
ATATTCACTCTCAACTCGATCGAGGGGATCTACCATGAGCCCAGAACGACGCCCGGCCGACATCCGCCGT
GCCACCGAGGCGGACATGCCGGCGGTCTGCACCATCGTCAACCACTACATCGAGACAAGCACGGTCAACT
TCCGTACCGAGCCGCAGGAACCGCAGGAGTGGACGGACGACCTCGTCCGTCTGCGGGAGCGCTATCCCTG
GCTCGTCGCCGAGGTGGACGGCGAGGTCGCCGGCATCGCCTACGCGGGTCCCTGGAAGGCACGCAACGCC
TACGACTGGACGGCCGAGTCCACCGTGTACGTCTCCCCCCGCCACCAGCGGACGGGACTGGGCTCCACGC
TCTACACCCACCTGCTGAAGTCCCTGGAGGCACAGGGCTTCAAGAGCGTGGTCGCTGTCATCGGGCTGCC
CAACGACCCGAGCGTGCGCATGCACGAGGCGCTCGGATATGCCCCCCGCGGCATGCTGCGGGCGGCCGGC
TTCAAGCACGGGAACTGGCATGACGTGGGTTTCTGGCAGCTGGACTTCAGCCTGCCGGTGCCGCCCCGTC
CGGTCCTGCCCGTCACCGAAATCTGATGACCCCTAGAGTCAAGCAGATCGTTCAAACATTTGGCAATAAA
GTTTCTTAAGATTGAATCCTGTTGCCGGTCTTGCGATGATTATCATATAATTTCTGTTGAATTACGTTAA
GCATGTAATAATTAACATGTAATGCATGACGTTATTTATGAGATGGGTTTTTATGATTAGAGTCCCGCAA
TTATACATTTAATACGCGATAGAAAACAAAATATAGCGCGCAAACTAGGATAAATTATCGCGCGCGGTGT
CATCTATGTTACTAGATCGACCGGCATGCAAGCTGATAACGTTACACCACAATATATCCTGCCAAGATCT
AATTCCGGGGATCGGAAATCCAGAAGCCCGAGAGGTTGCCGCCTTTCGGGCTTTTTCTTTTTCA
